Addgene plasmid #86719: pBN237
Purpose: Tissue-specific FLP expression plasmid for C. elegans
Depositing lab: Peter Askjaer. Depositing organization: Centro Andaluz de Biologia del Desarrollo (CABD). Publication: An Efficient FLP-Based Toolkit for Spatiotemporal Control of Gene Expression in Caenorhabditis elegans. Munoz-Jimenez C, Ayuso C, Dobrzynska A, Torres-Mendez A, Ruiz PC, Askjaer P. Genetics. 2017 Aug;206(4):1763-1778. doi: 10.1534/genetics.117.201012. Epub 2017 Jun 23. PubMed 28646043.
Backbone
  Vector backbone: pBN9
  Vector type: Worm Expression
Growth in bacteria
  Bacterial resistance: Ampicillin, 100 μg/mL
  Growth temperature: 37°C
  Growth strain: DH5alpha
  Copy number: High Copy
Gene/Insert
  Gene/Insert name: Pnhr-82::FLP D5
  Species: C. elegans (nematode)
  Cloning method: Restriction Enzyme; 5′ cloning site unknown (unknown if destroyed); 3′ cloning site unknown (unknown if destroyed)
  Sequencing primers: 5′ unknown
Terms and licenses: Academic/Nonprofit Terms; Industry Terms: Not Available to Industry
How to cite: pBN237 was a gift from Peter Askjaer (Addgene plasmid # 86719 ; http://n2t.net/addgene:86719 ; RRID:Addgene_86719)
