[The description below was written by a language model from this plasmid's Addgene catalogue record and pLannotate feature annotations shown in this document.]
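Description:
pBN237 is a 12.6 kb worm expression plasmid built on the pBN9 backbone and designed to drive tissue-specific expression of FLP recombinase in Caenorhabditis elegans. It is propagated in E. coli as a high-copy plasmid through a ColE1/pUC-type origin and selected with ampicillin via the β-lactamase gene and its native promoter. Short fragments of rop, bom, lacZα and an RSF origin are also annotated. These appear to be remnants of earlier cloning vectors rather than functional elements.

The payload is recorded as Pnhr-82::FLP D5, meaning the promoter of the C. elegans nhr-82 gene placed upstream of a FLP coding sequence, the yeast 2-micron plasmid recombinase that acts on FRT target sites. The feature table annotates the FLP open reading frame but not the nhr-82 promoter, which presumably lies in the unannotated region upstream of it. The record does not explain the "D5" designation, state the 3′ UTR, or give the cloning sites. An unc-119 coding sequence is present on the opposite strand. This gene is commonly used as a rescue marker to identify transgenic animals in an unc-119 mutant background, although the record does not describe the integration or selection strategy. Gateway attB1, attB2 and attB4 sites are scattered through the plasmid, suggesting parts of it derive from recombinational cloning. A col-34 fragment is also annotated and probably reflects flanking C. elegans genomic sequence.

The plasmid belongs to a FLP-based toolkit for spatiotemporal control of gene expression in C. elegans. In that system, restricting FLP to cells where a chosen promoter is active allows FRT-flanked cassettes to be recombined, switching target genes on or off only in those cells.
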