Features (pLannotate 1.2.2; 14 found; start..end, strand, type, name):
     43..631     -  rep_origin     ori: high-copy-number ColE1/pMB1/pBR322/pUC origin of replication
    802..1662    -  CDS            AmpR: β-lactamase; bla; confers resistance to ampicillin, carbenicillin, and related antibiotics
   1663..1767    -  promoter       AmpR promoter: bla
   1862..1897    +  CDS            rop (fragment): Rop protein, which maintains plasmids at low copy number; rop
   1999..2098    +  misc_feature   bom (fragment): basis of mobility region from pBR322
   2104..2261    -  CDS            lacZα (fragment): LacZα fragment of β-galactosidase; lacZ fragment
   3333..3353    +  protein_bind   attB2: mutant version of attB; core recombination site for the Gateway® BP reaction BP Clonase™
   6948..8318    +  CDS            FLP1: FLP_YEAST - Experimental evidence at protein level: Swiss-Prot protein existence level 1. Part of the plasmid amplification system, which corrects any decrease in copy number caused by a rare missegregation event. Catalyzes the recombination between the large inverted repetitions of the 2-micron plasmid during plasmid replication. This recombination event changes the direction of one of the two replication forks in the bidirectionally replicating molecule, effectively resulting in multiple rounds of replication from a single initiation event. Binds specifically to the FLP recognition target (F
   9163..10005   -  CDS            unc-119: UN119_CAEEL - Experimental evidence at protein level: Swiss-Prot protein existence level 1. Myristoyl-binding protein that acts as a cargo adapter: specifically binds the myristoyl moiety of a subset of N-terminally myristoylated proteins and is required for their localization. Plays a key role in ciliary membrane localization of proteins. Required for the establishment or function of the nervous system. From Caenorhabditis elegans.
  10116..10133   +  misc_feature   P element 5' end (fragment): No description available
  10997..11017   -  protein_bind   attB1: mutant version of attB; core recombination site for the Gateway® BP reaction BP Clonase™
  12141..12308   -  CDS            col-34 (fragment): COL34_CAEEL - Also known as ram-4. Experimental evidence at transcript level: Swiss-Prot protein existence level 2. Nematode cuticles are composed largely of collagen-like proteins. The cuticle functions both as an exoskeleton and as a barrier to protect the worm from its environment. From Caenorhabditis elegans.
  12479..12499   -  protein_bind   attB4: mutant version of attB; core recombination site for the Gateway® BP reaction BP Clonase™
  12559..12633   -  rep_origin     RSF ori (fragment): Plasmids containing the RSF 1030 origin of replication can be propagated in E. coli cells that contain additional plasmids with compatible origins.
>Addgene plasmid #86719 | pBN237 | addgene full sequence | sequence record 171488 | Addgene NGS Result
GCAAAAGACCAGGAACCGTAAAAAGGCCGCGTTGCTGGCGTTTTTCCATAGGCTCCGCCCCCCTGACGAG
CATCACAAAAATCGACGCTCAAGTCAGAGGTGGCGAAACCCGACAGGACTATAAAGATACCAGGCGTTTC
CCCCTGGAAGCTCCCTCGTGCGCTCTCCTGTTCCGACCCTGCCGCTTACCGGATACCTGTCCGCCTTTCT
CCCTTCGGGAAGCGTGGCGCTTTCTCATAGCTCACGCTGTAGGTATCTCAGTTCGGTGTAGGTCGTTCGC
TCCAAGCTGGGCTGTGTGCACGAACCCCCCGTTCAGCCCGACCGCTGCGCCTTATCCGGTAACTATCGTC
TTGAGTCCAACCCGGTAAGACACGACTTATCGCCACTGGCAGCAGCCACTGGTAACAGGATTAGCAGAGC
GAGGTATGTAGGCGGTGCTACAGAGTTCTTGAAGTGGTGGCCTAACTACGGCTACACTAGAAGAACAGTA
TTTGGTATCTGCGCTCTGCTGAAGCCAGTTACCTTCGGAAAAAGAGTTGGTAGCTCTTGATCCGGCAAAC
AAACCACCGCTGGTAGCGGTGGTTTTTTTGTTTGCAAGCAGCAGATTACGCGCAGAAAAAAAGGATCTCA
AGAAGATCCTTTGATCTTTTCTACGGGGTCTGACGCTCAGTGGAACGAAAACTCACGTTAAGGGATTTTG
GTCATGAGATTATCAAAAAGGATCTTCACCTAGATCCTTTTAAATTAAAAATGAAGTTTTAAATCAATCT
AAAGTATATATGAGTAAACTTGGTCTGACAGTTACCAATGCTTAATCAGTGAGGCACCTATCTCAGCGAT
CTGTCTATTTCGTTCATCCATAGTTGCCTGACTCCCCGTCGTGTAGATAACTACGATACGGGAGGGCTTA
CCATCTGACCCCAGTGCTGCAATGATACCGCGAGACCCACGCTCACCGGCTCCAGATTTATCAGCAATAA
ACCAGCCAGCCGGAAGGGCCGAGCGCAGAAGTGGTCCTGCAACTTTATCCGCCTCCATCCAGTCTATTAA
TTGTTGCCGGGAAGCTAGAGTAAGTAGTTCGCCAGTTAATAGTTTGCGCAACGTTGTTGCCATTGCTACA
GGCATCGTGGTGTCACGCTCGTCGTTTGGTATGGCTTCATTCAGCTCCGGTTCCCAACGATCAAGGCGAG
TTACATGATCCCCCATGTTGTGCAAAAAAGCGGTTAGCTCCTTCGGTCCTCCGATCGTTGTCAGAAGTAA
GTTGGCCGCAGTGTTATCACTCATGGTTATGGCAGCACTGCATAATTCTCTTACTGTCATGCCATCCGTA
AGATGCTTTTCTGTGACTGGTGAGTACTCAACCAAGTCATTCTGAGAATAGTGTATGCGGCGACCGAGTT
GCTCTTGCCCGGCGTCAATACGGGATAATACCGCGCCACATAGCAGAACTTTAAAAGTGCTCATCATTGG
AAAACGTTCTTCGGGGCGAAAACTCTCAAGGATCTTACCGCTGTTGAGATCCAGTTCGATGTAACCCACT
CGTGCACCCAACTGATCTTCAGCATCTTTTACTTTCACCAGCGTTTCTGGGTGAGCAAAAACAGGAAGGC
AAAATGCCGCAAAAAAGGGAATAAGGGCGACACGGAAATGTTGAATACTCATACTCTTCCTTTTTCAATA
TTATTGAAGCATTTATCAGGGTTATTGTCTCATGAGCGGATACATATTTGAATGTATTTAGAAAAATAAA
CAAATAGGGGTTCCGCGCACATTTCCCCGAAAAGTGCCACCTGACGTCTAAGAAACCATTATTATCATGA
CATTAACCTATAAAAATAGGCGTATCACGAGGCCCTTTCGTCTCGCGCGTTTCGGTGATGACGGTGAAAA
CCTCTGACACATGCAGCTCCCGGAGACGGTCACAGCTTGTCTGTAAGCGGATGCCGGGAGCAGACAAGCC
CGTCAGGGCGCGTCAGCGGGTGTTGGCGGGTGTCGGGGCTGGCTTAACTATGCGGCATCAGAGCAGATTG
CACTGAGAGTGCACCATATGCGGTGTGAAATACCGCACAGATGCGTAAGGAGAAAATACCGCATCAGGCG
CCATTCGCCATTCAGGCTGCGCAACTGTTGGGAAGGGCGATCGGTGCGGGCCTCTTCGCTATTACGCCAG
CTGGCGAAAGGGGGATGTGCTGCAAGGCGATTAAGTTGGGTAACGCCAGGGTTTTCCCAGTCACGACGTT
GTAAAACGACGGCCAGTGAATTATCAACTATGTATAATAAAGTTGGGCCCATTAGGTCAGACAAAAATTT
CTGATCTTTAAACCTTATTGATTAAAACTAATTTTTGCCCGACTTTTTTGACACATGCACTAGACGCTTG
TACTCAAAATTTGGAAACCTTGCTCAAATCCACTACTCAGATATGACAGTAGCATCGATAATTGAACCAT
TATCCTGAAATCCCCTTTCCTGTCCCGGTTCATTTTCCAATTTTTTCAACGGTGGAAGAAGGGGCAAATT
TTATACCAAAACGTCTCCGTTTATGACCCACCCCCTATGCAAAATAAACGGCTCTGGGAGAAATAGTACA
GAAAACGCGGAGCCTGCTTGATTCCTTCTCCGAGGCGACAAAAAACGCATCATTCGTATTGTAAGATGCA
TGTGTGGCTGGCCTCTTTTGAATTTTACTGGTTTTTTATATTTCTACTAATATTTCGAAAAATTTTGTAA
GTAAATCATTGATTACGTTTACAAAAATTTAGAAACATTTCAAAATGATTACTTCTAAATTAATTATATT
TACAGGTTAGTTCGAGTTACTTATGACCTTCCAATCCGCCATATCCGCCAAGGACGCTCCAATTAATTTT
TTAGAATTATTTTTTAACACATGTATTATTTTTTAACAATAAATTATTCATGAAATCATCAAATGTATAT
GTTCTACTATAATATTTAGGTCAAACTATAGAAAAGAAATCCTTGTTTTTGGAACAAAGGAGTTCAGATC
CTGTGCATTTGATCTTGGATCCACATCTTTGGTCCATGGGAAAGCTTGGCACTGATCAAGAAGGATTCTT
CAAATATCTAAAATTGCCGGCTGCCCGTAGAATTCCATCAGTTTTCCAGAGTTTTAGTGAAAATTTGCAT
CCCGTTAGAAACAATCTACACAACGGTAAAAAGGACCCATTATTTTTACCGTACCGTTTTCCTTTATGGC
CCTCTATGCAAAAAATTATAGCGTGGAGGGGCAGTACAGAATAATAAAGTGTGAGAAAAAAAACTGCTCT
GCGAGAAATAGTACAGCAAACGCGGAGCATGCTTGATTCTATCCACTTTGTACAAGAAAGCTGGGTTAAT
ACGACTCACTAGTGGGCAGATCTTCGAATGCATCGCGCGCACCGTACGTCTCGAGGAGCCGGCTGTAGCA
TGCGGCCGCGCTACGGCTCTTTTGAGAGCACAGAGATTAAACATTGAGGAAGGTATTAGAGCAATTTTGC
ACATGGTGCATCGACCAGAAAAAGCCCTCTGCCTCCTATTTGTACTGGCAGAACTATACGAAAAACATGA
TTTTTTAGTTTTTCAGATACAATTGGGTGCCAGAAACTTAAACAAGCACCCAAAAAACTAAGCTTACATT
TATCAAAAGATAAACAGACTTCAAGAGAAAAATATTAATTTAGAAAATTTCCCAAAAACTTACGTTTTAG
CTCCGACCAATCACAGATCTCGACCACGCCCCACGCCCCCCTTGCCGCATTGTTAATTGGTCGGGCGGGA
ATATGCACTGTCTGAAGAATGTAAAATGTTGTTGAACATTGTGCTGTTGACTTCCTTGTCGAATCCTACA
TGGAGGGATAAGCATCTTCGCTTGACACATTTCACAAAGAAGGATTCATTGCTGTTGACTTCCTTGTTGG
ATCTGTTCAGAACACATGGATACACAAATTTTTTTCGTATTCACAACTTAAAATTCTGGAAATTCCTGGC
TCTTTGGATTAAAATAAAAGGATGCTCCAATGCGAAATAGCGAAAGTTGAGACGTTTTTTTTAGGATCAA
AATGAGCCAAAATCACCAAAAACTACTAAATTTCGTAATGAGACGGCCTGAAAGGTTTTTCAAAAAAAAA
AGTTATGAAGGCTCAAAGTTTTGATTTTGCCAAGCTGCCAAACTTTCAGATTTTAGATGAAAATAGGCCA
TTTTTCCAAAACTTTGGGTCGCCATCACTTTTTTGAGAAATTTTCAGACCGTGGTCACTAGAGCCAGAAA
TTATTCAGGCTCAATGAACTCTGAAAACTTTGACCAAGCAAAGCCCCCTTATTCAAAAAAGGTGGCCGGC
GTTCCATCAAACTAAATCCGCTAGGAACGGACATGAGTGCATTAGATTAAAATCTGCGTGTCAGTCGGGC
CTCTAAATTTCTCAATTTATACTGAAATTTGATATATTTGCGCTAGAAGACACAAGCTTTTGGCTGGAGC
AGGACAAGAAGTTTTCAGGATTTTGGGCTTAAACCCTTTAGGGTTAAGAAAACAGAAACTTAGTTGGCTA
GTCTGCTTCTTAGCCTGATCACCTTAAAACTAGAAACCCTTACTAGTCACAATTGGAAGGCTTGTAACTT
TTTACTAAATCCCCTGCCAGCAAACTCCCAAGCCATGTACCATCCCTGTTCCAGTACACTTCCACTATTC
AAACTCAAAACACAGCCTGAGAAAACCGATCCGAAAAGCAGATATTGAGCGCTGCAGAATTTACACGCAT
TTCGCACGTAAACTTGCACTCAAGTGGGTCAATATCGATCATTCGGTGGATAAGCGTTGTTTTTCAGAAT
GGAAATTAAAAGAAATTTATTCAAAATTTGTAACTCGTACAGAAAAGCTAAGAAAAAATTTGGAAAAAAA
CACTGAATCTAAAAAATTGAAAAATCAGATGAAAAAAATGAATAGCTTATGCTCCATGAGCATGAGCATG
AAGATGCTCAGAGTCGAGAATGCACAACTGAAATGAGCTTTGAAGTTATAAATCCTTTTGTGTTTTGTCA
CAAACCAATTTTGAGCATTTTCAGAAGCTCACTCGTTTGGCCTATGGCCTTCAAATGGATAGTCTCTTGT
TAAGAAGTGGAAGGTCAGACTACAAACTAGAATCTGAAAAGATTCTTTGCTTTAAGTTAACTTGTATTGA
TGACAATGATAAGAACCCCCATCAAATTCCAAATAAACTTTGCATACTATTAGGTCTCCAAATAAGTTCC
GGGTCATAACTTTGATCGCTGCGTATCGATTTTTATGAAACTTTGGGAATTTATGTTATCAACCATGATC
TTTCACAATATTTTTTGACGACCCAAAGTGCTCTAACTCGAAGCCAATTTTTTTCAGTCATTTTTCTGAT
CTCGCTTCTTTTCAGCTTTGAATTGAGGTTTGTGTGCGGATTTTGCTTTGTTAAGAATACATTATTAGAA
AATGGCAAAAGTTCAAAAAAAAATCCGTCCAAAAAATTTTATTTTGGTTGGTCGTCAAAAAATCTTCAAA
AAAATGTTTGTCGAAAATTCTAGATTTTTTCTACAAAAATGATGTGCTTAAGTGTAACCTATTTTTACAC
ATACCAAACATTTGAGTTTGAAATTTGAATCTCAAGAAATATTCAAAAAACTCAAAAATTATCCGAAAAA
ATTATATTTTCTATTATCATTTTAGTTTAGCAAACTAAACTGATATGCTTTATATGTGTAAAAATAGCTT
ACACTTGGTTACATCATTTTTGTATGAAAAATCAAGAATTTTCGACAAAAATTTTTTTGAAGATTTTTTG
ACGACCAGCCAAAAAAAATTTTTTTGGACGGATTTTTTTCCAAACTTTTGTTGTTTTCTGATAATGTATT
CTAAACGTAGCAAAATCCGCACACAAACCTCAATTCAAAGCTAAAAAGAAGCGAGATCAGAAAAATGGCT
GAAAAAAATTGGCTCCGAGTTAGAGCACTTTGGGTCGTCAAAAAATTTTGTGATCATTGTTAAATGAAAG
ATCATGGTTGAAAGCATAAATTCCCACAGTTTCATAAAAATCGATACACAGCGAACGATTTTATGATTTT
TGACGCGGAACTAAATTTGGAGACCTAATATATGTATCTGTACCAAATTCGGTGCAATTTAGGTGCGAGG
TGCTGACATTCACGACATGTCTTTCACCTCATTCCAAGCTTCATGTCGCGCAACGGATCTGCTGCACCGT
CTACATGTCTTGTAGAGTGACCCAACAAGTGAGAATGGAGATTTTTTCGGTCAAAATTTACCCAAAACAT
GCATGGAAAATGTTAATATAGCAGGACAATAACTTTTTCAACAGGAGCATTTGGCACATCTTGGTGTCGG
GGCAGAAACGGGTACAACACAAAGTGATTAAAATGATTCTGTGAGAAAGCATCATGAGGGGTACTTTTTA
GTTACTAATAATGATAAGGTAACTGAAAATGGTTTTTGGAAAATTGTACGATTTTGTGCTAAAATCTCAG
AAATGCCCTAAGATTTTTAGTGCTTTTTATTTATATTGTTGAAGTCATAGATATGAAAATAATGTTCGGA
GAATTTCAGACAAGTCTGACAGAAAGTAGTTTTTTTTTGGAAATTTCAGACCAACTTTTTCACATACATT
TATTGATGGGATTTTTCTCAAGATCGTCAACTCGTGGGGTTTTATGAACCGTACACATTCCAGCCTTATG
AGTGAAATTTACAAACTACACACAACATTTCACACCACACATCTTCTCCGGAGCTTCATATCGCTCCACG
GATCTTCTGGACTGTATACGTGTCCCGCGGAATGACCCAAGGGGCGTACAATTCATTTGAAACTGTTGAT
CGGCTAGATAGAAGACTTGCATAAATAAGTCGGCTGGGCAGTCGTTTCAAATATTGGTCTACCTCTGATT
CTACACGGGTACCAAAAATGCCACAATTCGACATTCTCTGTAAGACACCACCAAAAGTCCTCGTCCGTCA
ATTCGTCGAGCGTTTCGAGCGTCCATCCGGAGAGAAGATCGCCCTCTGCGCCGCCGAGCTCACCTACCTC
TGCTGGATGATCACCCACAACGGAACCGCCATCAAGCGTGCCACCTTCATGTCCTACAACACCATCATCT
CCAACTCCCTCTCCTTCGACATCGTCAACAAGTCCCTCCAATTCAAGTACAAGACCCAAAAGGCCACCAT
CCTCGAGGCCTCCCTCAAGGTAAGTTTAAACATATATATACTAACTAACCCTGATTATTTAAATTTTCAG
AAGCTCATCCCAGCCTGGGAGTTCACCATCATCCCATACTACGGACAAAAGCACCAATCCGACATCACCG
ACATCGTCTCCTCCCTCCAACTCCAATTCGAGTCCTCCGAGGAGGCCGACAAGGGAAACTCCCACTCCAA
GAAGATGCTCAAGGCCCTCCTCTCCGAGGGAGAGTCCATCTGGGAGATCACCGAGAAGATCCTCAACTCC
TTCGAGTACACCTCCCGTTTCACCAAGACCAAGACCCTCTACCAATTCCTCTTCCTCGCCACCTTCATCA
ACTGCGGACGTTTCTCCGACATCAAGAACGTCGACCCAAAGTCCTTCAAGCTCGTCCAAAACAAGTACCT
CGGAGTCATCATCCAATGCCTCGTCACCGAGACCAAGACCTCCGTCTCCCGTCACATCTACTTCTTCTCC
GCCCGTGGACGTATCGACCCACTCGTCTACCTCGACGAGTTCCTCCGTAACTCCGAGCCAGTCCTCAAGC
GTGTCAACCGTACCGGAAACTCCTCCTCCAACAAGCAAGAGTACCAACTCCTCAAGGACAACCTCGTCCG
TTCCTACAACAAGGCCCTCAAGAAGAACGCCCCATACTCCATCTTCGCCATCAAGAACGGACCAAAGTCC
CACATCGGACGTCACCTCATGACCTCCTTCCTCTCCATGAAGGTAAGTTTAAACATGATTTTACTAACTA
ACTAATCTGATTTAAATTTTCAGGGACTCACCGAGCTCACCAACGTCGTCGGAAACTGGTCCGACAAGCG
TGCCTCCGCCGTCGCCCGTACCACCTACACCCACCAAATCACCGCCATCCCAGACCACTACTTCGCCCTC
GTCTCCCGTTACTACGCCTACGACCCAATCTCCAAGGAGATGATCGCCCTCAAGGACGAGACCAACCCAA
TCGAGGAGTGGCAACACATCGAGCAACTCAAGGGATCCGCCGAGGGATCCATCCGTTACCCAGCCTGGAA
CGGAATCATCTCCCAAGAGGTCCTCGACTACCTCTCCTCCTACATCAACCGTCGTATCTAACGCGTATGT
ATCTGCATATCCTTCAAATGTTGTCCATATTGTATCAGTAAATTATAATGCCCCCTTTTTATATATTCTC
CTTATCATGTAAATGTTCTATTGATTTTTTGCTGGTGTAAAACGTTTTTATAGTAAATCCTCTCCACAGT
GAATTTGTTAAATTGTATCAAAACAAGACATTGATTAAATTTGTTCGAGACTTGTGGATTGTAAAATATT
TTGCAGAAAATGGCAATATTCATTTAGAAACATTACTTCCATAATAGGAAAAACTATTTATGAGTTTTCA
TGTGCCTATGCAAGTTCCCACTCTGTGTGAATTTCATCATACAAATTGAGCAAACATAAGGTTTATGTCC
AGTATGGGTTCTCAGATGTTTTGTAAGAGTTGAGCTGTCGGTGAATGCCTTCTCACATTGAGCACATGGA
TACGGTCTCTCTCCAGTGTGTGTTCTGAAATAATGAAAAATAGTCTTGCAATATGTTTCTACTATTCGAG
AAAAAATGTAATTTTTTTTCTTATGGTAACCCGGCTTTCCCCGGGCCTAGTTCTAGACATTCTCTAATGA
AAAAATCTTTCAGTTGAAATTGAAAATGAGTTAAAGTTGGAGTTTTTATTGAAAACAGATTTCCGTGTGA
TTAGTGTTTTTAGCGAGTGTGACAGGACAGCGAAAAAATATAGAAACAAGGGGGGAACTGAAAAGCTTAG
GAATGCATTGAACATGAGAAGGGGAAGGGGAAGGAACAAACTAGACAGGAATTATTGGAATTTAATCACA
TTTGGAGTTTTTTTTCTATTCGACAGAATAATTATCCAGAACATTTTTGTATTAAATATTTATGCATCAT
ATGAGTAGTCGGCTTTGTTGTGCATGACGAGTTTGTTATCGACGAAATAGAAGCTGTCAGAACGAGTCTC
GTTTGGATTGTTGATCATGTCGTCCACTGAAAAAGAGATTAGTCTTTTGAATTGTACTTTTTAGAATAAT
GACTCACTGAGTTGTTGAGAGAGTTGAGGGAACTCATAGATATGTTCACAGTTGTTTCGTGAATTCGGAA
TACAGAATCCGAATTCAAAGTCAAAACACTTCAGAAGGCGATCTTTGAAGAAGTGACGTTCGATCATTCG
GAAATGATGGATTGGGATGTCTCCTACTTTGAATTCCACAGTTGCTCCGACCGTTTTGAGTTTCAAAAAG
TTTGGAGCAAATCTATAACGCACGTATCTTGCCGACTCCTGTGGCGACTCATCATTCTCCTGATCGTTCT
CCGGTTTGGCGATCTCGAAAAGCACTTGCTCAGTGTCCAGATCACGGATTTGGAACTTGGTGAACTCGAT
GTTATAGATGTTCGCAGATGGGGAGCATAAGAATCCTAAATTTATGTTTTAAACTGAAATCCAAAGGGAG
CAAGATACCTTGAGTGATTCCCGGAAGTGCTAAAACGTCGTTCGGAGTGATTTGAGCTTTCTTCGCAAGC
TCCGATTCCGTTGTGATTCCTTGTTCGGTGCTTGGTGGTGGCCGTGGCATCTGGAAATATGGAAAAGTTC
AACAAAAAGAAAAGAGAAAAGAATGAAATCGGATATCAAGAGTTAGTTGAGCGGTTTCTCTAGTTTTCTG
AGTCTCACCTGCGACGGGAAGGTCGCCGAGCCGGGTGGAATCGATCGTTGTTGCTCGGCTTTCATATCGG
TTTGGTTGGAAGCGGCTGAAAACGGAAAGAAGTGGAAGAAGGAAAAGAGTGTGGTGTGACAGGAAAATGG
TAATTAGAGGGTGCCAAATAACCAGCTATATTTTGTTTTTTTTTGAAAACATTTTTAAAAAGAAAAATAC
GATAATGATATCAGATGGATTTCCGGAAAACTGGTATGAAAAATTTCAACCTTTTTGAGTACATGTAATC
AAAATACACTTTGTAAATTATCATTTTTATTGAAACTCCACCATTTTTCTATTTATAACGCTAATAATTT
GAAAAAGAAACCTATTGCGAACCGCGGGGTGAATCCCAAAAACGAATGCGTTTTGGTGGAGTGATTGATT
CGAATCGAAGAAGAAAAAGAAGAAGACGTGGAATAGAGAGCTCACTCTTAACCGAGCAGCACACACCGAC
AGAAAAAAAAATGAAATGAATGAGGGTCTTCTTCTTCTTCTTCTTCGAATGATTGACAGAAATGGGAAAA
AGAGGAAGATTGAGAAGGGAAAAAGGAAGGAGAAAAGAAGCAGAAGAAGACGTCAGAGAGGAGAGGAACG
AGCGGAAAAGCAGCGGGCGCAAGTCATAGAAGTAGCAGAGCTGGGGAGAAGAAGACACTATCCAAGAAAG
GAATGACGAGAGAGTATGCAAAGGGGTATAGGGTGCAGACAGAATAGGAACAGAATAACAGATGATGAGC
CAAGAAGAGTTGAAAAGGGCGATGAATTTGTCATGTAACTTAATTTGGGTCAATTTGAGCATGATGAATT
GAAATCATCCCTTGTTGGGAGTTAATAACCGGTTTGTTATCAGAAACCCTGTAATAGAAGGGCGCCCTAA
CTTTGAGCCAATTCATCCCGGTTTCTGTCAAATATATCAAAAAGTGGTCAACTGACAAATTGTTTTTGAT
ATTATAATAAACATTTTATCCGTTAACAATTTTCGAATACTTTTTACAAGGACTTGGATAAATTGGCTCA
AAGAGCCTGCTTTTTTGTACAAACTTGAATTCAAAAACGCAGAACTCGTACTGTTGGATGCCTGTGTAGC
GGTCCTCTATTGATTTTTGCTATTTTTTGATAATTTTACTGTAAATTATGAGTTATTCCAATTAACATTC
CTAGCTAAATGTAAGTTAGCGACCAATTTTTTAGCAACCCCATTTTATGACTTTTCAGAATATCGCCTAC
TGGGTCAACGACACTTGTTTGGAACTAAGGGTCTTCCCAATTTTTTTTAAATCTTCATAGGCTTGACAGA
ATCAGGGTTCTTCAAGCAGCTTTGAGAGGGAATCAATTGCAACATTTGATGTTAAATTTATATTTTTTAT
AGTTCTCTGGTGAAATGGGGACCACCGCAAAGCCCCTTTTATGTTTTTAACTTGAATAAAATCTTGTATT
AAATTGTGATTTATAGATCTGTATGGGTAATTTGAAGGAAAAGAAAGGGAGCTCCCAAAAGTGCCTTACA
GATCCAGGCCCAATAAATGTAAACTATTGGGCAGTAGTATGGCAAAAATCGTGCGGAATTTGAAAAACCT
AGAATTAAAATAAATATTCAACACAAATGTTCGAGATATTTTAAGTTCGGAGTGTATATCTAGAACATAT
TGTACAAGTAGGTCTACGGGATCGTCTACGGGAAAATTTGATTTCCTCGAAGATGTATTTAATGAATTCT
CTAATGTTGCAGGTCTTTGTATTTGACAGAATGTTGGTTTTTGAAACTTATTCGCCATAATTGCTTGGCT
ACTACATGTCTCATGCCATTGACACTATCCTGTACTCGAAATTTGTTAAGTAACTACCCACCGTCCACTT
ATGACGAGAGGGTCAATTAAGGTCACTCCACAAAAGTAAATTTGAAAACACATGAGAAAAAGTGATCTGA
ATTCCCTTGAAGTGGCTAAAACAAAGCAGATGAGGGATACGACGTATGCGACTACTGAGAGATAAGGTCG
AAACTTGATAAGGATGCTGCTTACCTGCTTAGCAAGTTTCTTCGCACAGGAGAAAGTGACAAGCTAAACT
ATCAAATTCATCTAAAACCTCAAAAAATTATTTTGGATGAAATAATGTTTTATTTTGAGCAACGCATAAG
GCAAAGAATAAATTAAAGGCGATCCGCTTAGCGGCGAGTTCCGTCCTCGAAGAAGATTCCTCCATCGATG
GCGCAGTACTTTGGACAGATTCCACGCTCTCCTGGGGTTCCTGGTGGTCCGACTGGTCCTGGCTGTCCTG
GGTTTCCGTCGGCTCCTGGCTTGCCGTCTGGTCCTGGTGGTCCCTTTGGTCCAGGTTGTCCTGAAAGATG
TGGTGATTAGATATGGATTGAAAAACTATGAAATGATTACCTGGGGTTCCGTCGTTTCCTGGTTGTCCGG
ATGGTCCTGGTGGTCCGACTGGTCCTGGCTCTCCGGTGGATCCTGGCTCTCCCTTTTGGACTGGCTCGCA
GACAGCTGGAAGTCCCTCCAACTTTTCTATACAAAGTTGATAGCTTGGCGTAATCATGGTCATAGCTGTT
TCCTGTGTGAAATTGTTATCCGCTGGTATCAGCTCACTCAAAGGCGGTAATACGGTTATCCACAGAATCA
GGGGATAACGCAGGAAAGAACATGTGAGCAAAAGGCCA
